Addgene plasmid #114979: AT5G63710 I4_pECIA2
Purpose: Bait vector AT5G63710 I4_pECIA2 should be used with prey vector AT5G63710 I4_pECIA14.
Depositing lab: Youssef Belkhadir. Depositing organization: Gregor Mendel Institute of Molecular Plant Biology. Publication: An extracellular network of Arabidopsis leucine-rich repeat receptor kinases. Smakowska-Luzan E, Mott GA, Parys K, Stegmann M, Howton TC, Layeghifard M, Neuhold J, Lehner A, Kong J, Grunwald K, Weinberger N, Satbhai SB, Mayer D, Busch W, Madalinski M, Stolt-Bergner P, Provart NJ, Mukhtar MS, Zipfel C, Desveaux D, Guttman DS, Belkhadir Y. Nature. 2018 Jan 18;553(7688):342-346. doi: 10.1038/nature25184. Epub 2018 Jan 10. PubMed 29320478.
Backbone
  Vector backbone: pECIA2
  Backbone manufacturer: Chris Garcia (Addgene plasmid # 47032)
  Vector type: Insect Expression
Growth in bacteria
  Bacterial resistance: Ampicillin, 100 μg/mL
  Growth temperature: 37°C
  Growth strain: DH5alpha
  Copy number: High Copy
Gene/Insert
  Gene/Insert name: AT5G63710
  Species: A. thaliana (mustard weed)
  Entrez Gene: AT5G63710 (a.k.a. AT5G63710, MBK5.19, MBK5_19)
  Promoter: Metallothionein (Copper-Inducible)
  Tag / fusion protein: Fc, V5 and hexahistidine tags (C terminal on backbone)
  Cloning method: Ligation Independent Cloning
Terms and licenses: Academic/Nonprofit Terms; Industry Terms: Not Available to Industry
Depositor comments: Plasmid for secreted expression in Drosophila cell culture by induction via CuSO4. Insert is an extracellular domain of indicated LRR-RK, C-terminally tagged with Fc, V5 and hexahistidine tags. Insert Protein Sequence: SSTTQPDIEGGALLQLRDSLNDSSNRLKWTRDFVSPCYSWSYVTCRGQSVVALNLASSGFTGTLSPAITKLKFLVTLELQNNSLSGALPDSLGNMVNLQTLNLSVNSFSGSIPASWSQLSNLKHLDLSSNNLTGSIPTQFFSIPTFDFSGTQLICGKSLNQPCSSSSRLPVTSSKKK
How to cite: AT5G63710 I4_pECIA2 was a gift from Youssef Belkhadir (Addgene plasmid # 114979 ; http://n2t.net/addgene:114979 ; RRID:Addgene_114979)
