[The description below was written by a language model from this plasmid's Addgene catalogue record and pLannotate feature annotations shown in this document.]
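Description:
AT5G63710 I4_pECIA2 is an insect-cell expression plasmid built on the pECIA2 backbone, designed for secreted production of a plant receptor ectodomain in Drosophila cell culture. It is maintained in E. coli as a high-copy plasmid through a ColE1/pUC-type origin and selected with ampicillin via the β-lactamase gene. The remaining bacterial annotations (lac promoter/operator, and lacZα, lacI, rop and bom fragments) are remnants of the pUC/pBR322-derived cloning backbone and play no role in the expression cassette.

The payload is the extracellular domain of the Arabidopsis thaliana leucine-rich repeat receptor kinase encoded by AT5G63710, inserted by ligation-independent cloning. Transcription is driven by the Drosophila metallothionein promoter, which is induced by adding copper sulfate to the culture. A Drosophila BiP signal sequence at the start of the open reading frame directs the product into the secretory pathway. Downstream, the ectodomain is fused in frame to a human IgG1 Fc region, followed by a V5 epitope and, according to the catalogue entry, a hexahistidine tag, although the His tag is not separately annotated in the feature table. An SV40 polyadenylation signal lies downstream of the cassette. The Fc portion is typically used for capture on protein A/G surfaces, while the V5 and His tags allow detection and purification.

The record designates this plasmid as the bait vector, to be paired with the corresponding prey construct in pECIA14. It was deposited as part of a study mapping an extracellular interaction network among Arabidopsis LRR receptor kinases.
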