Features (pLannotate 1.2.2; 18 found; start..end, strand, type, name):
     23..449     +  promoter       MT promoter: Drosophila metallothionein promoter
    464..1054    +  CDS            Y5371_ARATH (fragment): Experimental evidence at protein level: Swiss-Prot protein existence level 1. From Arabidopsis thaliana (Mouse-ear cress).
    467..520     +  sig_peptide    BiP signal sequence: Drosophila BiP signal sequence
   1034..1762    +  CDS            IGHG1 (fragment): IGHG1_HUMAN - Experimental evidence at protein level: Swiss-Prot protein existence level 1. Constant region of immunoglobulin heavy chains. Immunoglobulins, also known as antibodies, are membrane-bound or secreted glycoproteins produced by B lymphocytes. In the recognition phase of humoral immunity, the membrane-bound immunoglobulins serve as receptors which, upon binding of a specific antigen, trigger the clonal expansion and differentiation of B lymphocytes into immunoglobulins- secreting plasma cells. Secreted immunoglobulins mediate the effector phase of humoral immunity, which results in
   1781..1822    +  CDS            V5 tag: epitope tag from simian virus 5
   1922..2056    -  polyA_signal   SV40 poly(A) signal: SV40 polyadenylation signal
   2079..2163    -  CDS            large T antigen (fragment): large T antigen from SV40 (simian virus 40)
   2163..2187    +  misc_feature   MCS (fragment): pUC18/19 multiple cloning site
   2224..2240    -  protein_bind   lac operator: The lac repressor binds to the lac operator to inhibit transcription in E. coli. This inhibition can be relieved by adding lactose or isopropyl-β-D-thiogalactopyranoside (IPTG). lac repressor encoded by lacI
   2248..2278    -  promoter       lac promoter: promoter for the E. coli lac operon
   2293..2314    -  protein_bind   CAP binding site: CAP binding activates transcription in the presence of cAMP. E. coli catabolite activator protein
   2327..2419    -  CDS            lacI (fragment): lac repressor; lacI; The lac repressor binds to the lac operator to inhibit transcription in E. coli. This inhibition can be relieved by adding lactose or isopropyl-β-D-thiogalactopyranoside (IPTG).
   2602..3190    -  rep_origin     ori: high-copy-number ColE1/pMB1/pBR322/pUC origin of replication
   3361..4221    -  CDS            AmpR: β-lactamase; bla; confers resistance to ampicillin, carbenicillin, and related antibiotics
   4222..4326    -  promoter       AmpR promoter: bla
   4421..4456    +  CDS            rop (fragment): Rop protein, which maintains plasmids at low copy number; rop
   4558..4657    +  misc_feature   bom (fragment): basis of mobility region from pBR322
   4663..21      -  CDS            lacZα (fragment) (across the origin): LacZα fragment of β-galactosidase; lacZ fragment
>Addgene plasmid #114979 | AT5G63710 I4_pECIA2 | addgene full sequence | sequence record 296767 | Addgene NGS Result
GTAAAACGACGGCCAGTGAATTAATTCGTTGCAGGACAGGATGTGGTGCCCGATGTGACTAGCTCTTTGC
TGCAGGCCGTCCTATCCTCTGGTTCCGATAAGAGACCCAGAACTCCGGCCCCCCACCGCCCACCGCCACC
CCCATACATATGTGGTACGCAAGTAAGAGTGCCTGCGCATGCCCCATGTGCCCCACCAAGAGCTTTGCAT
CCCATACAAGTCCCCAAAGTGGAGAACCGAACCAATTCTTCGCGGGCAGAACAAAAGCTTCTGCACACGT
CTCCACTCGAATTTGGAGCCGGCCGGCGTGTGCAAAAGAGGTGAATCGAACGAAAGACCCGTGTGTAAAG
CCGCGTTTCCAAAATGTATAAAACCGAGAGCATCTGGCCAATGTGCATCAGTTGTGGTCAGCAGCAAAAT
CAAGTGAATCATCTCAGTGCAACTAAAGGGGGGATCCGATCTCAATATGAAGTTATGCATATTACTGGCC
GTCGTGGCCTTTGTTGGCCTCTCGCTCGGGTCGTCAACAACTCAACCAGATATCGAAGGAGGAGCTCTGT
TGCAGCTCAGAGATTCGCTTAATGATTCGAGCAATCGTCTAAAATGGACACGCGATTTTGTGAGCCCTTG
CTATAGTTGGTCTTATGTTACCTGCAGAGGCCAGAGTGTTGTGGCTCTAAATCTTGCCTCGAGTGGATTC
ACAGGAACACTCTCTCCAGCTATTACAAAACTGAAGTTCTTGGTTACCTTAGAGTTACAGAACAATAGTT
TATCTGGTGCCTTACCAGATTCTCTTGGGAACATGGTTAATCTACAGACTTTAAACCTATCAGTGAATAG
TTTCAGCGGATCGATACCAGCGAGCTGGAGTCAGCTCTCGAATCTAAAGCACTTGGATCTCTCATCCAAT
AATTTAACAGGAAGCATCCCAACACAATTCTTCTCAATCCCAACATTCGATTTTTCAGGAACTCAGCTTA
TATGCGGTAAAAGTTTGAATCAGCCTTGTTCTTCAAGTTCTCGTCTTCCAGTCACATCCTCCAAGAAAAA
GCTGGAGGTGCTGTTCCAGGGACCAGGGAGCGACAAAACTCACACATGCCCACCGTGCCCAGCACCTGAA
CTCCTGGGGGGACCGTCAGTCTTCCTCTTCCCCCCAAAACCCAAGGACACCCTCATGATCTCCCGGACCC
CTGAGGTCACATGCGTGGTGGTGGACGTGAGCCACGAAGACCCTGAGGTCAAGTTCAACTGGTACGTGGA
CGGCGTGGAGGTGCATAATGCCAAGACAAAGCCGCGGGAGGAGCAGTACAACAGCACGTACCGTGTGGTC
AGCGTCCTCACCGTCCTGCACCAGGACTGGCTGAATGGCAAGGAGTACAAGTGCAAGGTCTCCAACAAAG
CCCTCCCAGCCCCCATCGAGAAAACCATCTCCAAAGCCAAAGGGCAGCCCCGAGAACCACAGGTGTACAC
CCTGCCCCCATCCCGGGAGGAGATGACCAAGAACCAGGTCAGCCTGACCTGCCTGGTCAAAGGCTTCTAT
CCCAGCGACATCGCCGTGGAGTGGGAGAGCAATGGGCAGCCGGAGAACAACTACAAGACCACGCCTCCCG
TGCTGGACTCCGACGGCTCCTTCTTCCTCTACAGCAAGCTCACCGTGGACAAGAGCAGGTGGCAGCAGGG
GAACGTCTTCTCATGCTCCGTGATGCATGAGGGTCTGCACAACCACTACACGCAGAAGAGCCTCTCCCTG
TCTCCGGGTAAATCTAGAGGGCCCTTCGAAGGTAAGCCTATCCCTAACCCTCTCCTCGGTCTCGATTCTA
CGCGTACCGGTCATCATCACCATCACCATTGAGTTTAAACCCGCTGATCAGCCTCGACTGTGCCTTCTAA
GGCCTGAGCTCGCTGATCAGCCTCGATCGAGGATCCAGACATGATAAGATACATTGATGAGTTTGGACAA
ACCACAACTAGAATGCAGTGAAAAAAATGCTTTATTTGTGAAATTTGTGATGCTATTGCTTTATTTGTAA
CCATTATAAGCTGCAATAAACAAGTTAACAACAACAATTGCATTCATTTTATGTTTCAGGTTCAGGGGGA
GGTGTGGGAGGTTTTTTAAAGCAAGTAAAACCTCTACAAATGTGGTATGGCTGATTATGATCAGTCGACC
TGCAGGCATGCAAGCTTGGCGTAATCATGGTCATAGCTGTTTCCTGTGTGAAATTGTTATCCGCTCACAA
TTCCACACAACATACGAGCCGGAAGCATAAAGTGTAAAGCCTGGGGTGCCTAATGAGTGAGCTAACTCAC
ATTAATTGCGTTGCGCTCACTGCCCGCTTTCCAGTCGGGAAACCTGTCGTGCCAGCTGCATTAATGAATC
GGCCAACGCGCGGGGAGAGGCGGTTTGCGTATTGGGCGCTCTTCCGCTTCCTCGCTCACTGACTCGCTGC
GCTCGGTCGTTCGGCTGCGGCGAGCGGTATCAGCTCACTCAAAGGCGGTAATACGGTTATCCACAGAATC
AGGGGATAACGCAGGAAAGAACATGTGAGCAAAAGGCCAGCAAAAGGCCAGGAACCGTAAAAAGGCCGCG
TTGCTGGCGTTTTTCCATAGGCTCCGCCCCCCTGACGAGCATCACAAAAATCGACGCTCAAGTCAGAGGT
GGCGAAACCCGACAGGACTATAAAGATACCAGGCGTTTCCCCCTGGAAGCTCCCTCGTGCGCTCTCCTGT
TCCGACCCTGCCGCTTACCGGATACCTGTCCGCCTTTCTCCCTTCGGGAAGCGTGGCGCTTTCTCATAGC
TCACGCTGTAGGTATCTCAGTTCGGTGTAGGTCGTTCGCTCCAAGCTGGGCTGTGTGCACGAACCCCCCG
TTCAGCCCGACCGCTGCGCCTTATCCGGTAACTATCGTCTTGAGTCCAACCCGGTAAGACACGACTTATC
GCCACTGGCAGCAGCCACTGGTAACAGGATTAGCAGAGCGAGGTATGTAGGCGGTGCTACAGAGTTCTTG
AAGTGGTGGCCTAACTACGGCTACACTAGAAGAACAGTATTTGGTATCTGCGCTCTGCTGAAGCCAGTTA
CCTTCGGAAAAAGAGTTGGTAGCTCTTGATCCGGCAAACAAACCACCGCTGGTAGCGGTGGTTTTTTTGT
TTGCAAGCAGCAGATTACGCGCAGAAAAAAAGGATCTCAAGAAGATCCTTTGATCTTTTCTACGGGGTCT
GACGCTCAGTGGAACGAAAACTCACGTTAAGGGATTTTGGTCATGAGATTATCAAAAAGGATCTTCACCT
AGATCCTTTTAAATTAAAAATGAAGTTTTAAATCAATCTAAAGTATATATGAGTAAACTTGGTCTGACAG
TTACCAATGCTTAATCAGTGAGGCACCTATCTCAGCGATCTGTCTATTTCGTTCATCCATAGTTGCCTGA
CTCCCCGTCGTGTAGATAACTACGATACGGGAGGGCTTACCATCTGGCCCCAGTGCTGCAATGATACCGC
GAGACCCACGCTCACCGGCTCCAGATTTATCAGCAATAAACCAGCCAGCCGGAAGGGCCGAGCGCAGAAG
TGGTCCTGCAACTTTATCCGCCTCCATCCAGTCTATTAATTGTTGCCGGGAAGCTAGAGTAAGTAGTTCG
CCAGTTAATAGTTTGCGCAACGTTGTTGCCATTGCTACAGGCATCGTGGTGTCACGCTCGTCGTTTGGTA
TGGCTTCATTCAGCTCCGGTTCCCAACGATCAAGGCGAGTTACATGATCCCCCATGTTGTGCAAAAAAGC
GGTTAGCTCCTTCGGTCCTCCGATCGTTGTCAGAAGTAAGTTGGCCGCAGTGTTATCACTCATGGTTATG
GCAGCACTGCATAATTCTCTTACTGTCATGCCATCCGTAAGATGCTTTTCTGTGACTGGTGAGTACTCAA
CCAAGTCATTCTGAGAATAGTGTATGCGGCGACCGAGTTGCTCTTGCCCGGCGTCAATACGGGATAATAC
CGCGCCACATAGCAGAACTTTAAAAGTGCTCATCATTGGAAAACGTTCTTCGGGGCGAAAACTCTCAAGG
ATCTTACCGCTGTTGAGATCCAGTTCGATGTAACCCACTCGTGCACCCAACTGATCTTCAGCATCTTTTA
CTTTCACCAGCGTTTCTGGGTGAGCAAAAACAGGAAGGCAAAATGCCGCAAAAAAGGGAATAAGGGCGAC
ACGGAAATGTTGAATACTCATACTCTTCCTTTTTCAATATTATTGAAGCATTTATCAGGGTTATTGTCTC
ATGAGCGGATACATATTTGAATGTATTTAGAAAAATAAACAAATAGGGGTTCCGCGCACATTTCCCCGAA
AAGTGCCACCTGACGTCTAAGAAACCATTATTATCATGACATTAACCTATAAAAATAGGCGTATCACGAG
GCCCTTTCGTCTCGCGCGTTTCGGTGATGACGGTGAAAACCTCTGACACATGCAGCTCCCGGAGACGGTC
ACAGCTTGTCTGTAAGCGGATGCCGGGAGCAGACAAGCCCGTCAGGGCGCGTCAGCGGGTGTTGGCGGGT
GTCGGGGCTGGCTTAACTATGCGGCATCAGAGCAGATTGTACTGAGAGTGCACCATATGCGGTGTGAAAT
ACCGCACAGATGCGTAAGGAGAAAATACCGCATCAGGCGCCATTCGCCATTCAGGCTGCGCAACTGTTGG
GAAGGGCGATCGGTGCGGGCCTCTTCGCTATTACGCCAGCTGGCGAAAGGGGGATGTGCTGCAAGGCGAT
TAAGTTGGGTAACGCCAGGGTTTTCCCAGTCACGACGTT
